>Addgene plasmid #248649 | pSTTa-GPA1-S52N | addgene full sequence | sequence record 497012 | Addgene NGS Result
TTATCGACTGCACGGTGCACCAATGCTTCTGGCGTCAGGCAGCCATCGGAAGCTGTGGTATGGCTGTGCA
GGTCGTAAATCACTGCATAATTCGTGTCGCTCAAGGCGCACTCCCGTTCTGGATAATGTTTTTTGCGCCG
ACATCATAACGGTTCTGGCAAATATTCTGAAATGAGCTGTTGACAATTAATCATCGGCTCGTATAATGTG
TGGAATTGTGAGCGGATAACAATTTCACACAGGAAACAGTATTCATGAGCGCTAGCAGCGCGTGGAGCCA
CCCGCAGTTCGAAAAGAGCGGTGGCTCAGGTACCAGTGGCGGTTCAGCCTGGAGCCATCCGCAATTCGAG
AAGGTCGGCAGCCTGGTTCCGCGTGGTTCTGCTGGTGAAAACCTGTACTTCCAGGGTGGTTCAGGATCCA
TGGGCTTACTCTGCAGTAGAAGTCGACATCATACTGAAGATACTGATGAGAATACACAGGCTGCTGAAAT
CGAAAGACGGATAGAGCAAGAAGCAAAGGCTGAAAAGCATATTCGGAAGCTTTTGCTACTTGGTGCTGGG
GAATCTGGAAAAAATACAATTTTTAAGCAGATAAAACTTCTATTCCAAACGGGATTTGATGAAGGAGAAC
TAAAGAGCTATGTTCCAGTCATTCATGCCAATGTCTATCAGACTATAAAATTATTGCATGATGGAACAAA
GGAGTTTGCTCAAAATGAAACAGATTCTGCTAAATATATGTTATCTTCTGAAAGTATTGCAATTGGGGAG
AAACTATCTGAGATTGGTGGTAGGTTAGACTATCCACGTCTTACCAAGGACATCGCTGAGGGAATAGAAA
CACTATGGAAGGATCCTGCAATTCAGGAAACTTGTGCTCGTGGTAATGAGCTTCAGGTTCCTGATTGTAC
GAAATATCTGATGGAGAACTTGAAGAGACTATCAGATATAAATTATATTCCAACTAAGGAGGATGTACTT
TATGCAAGAGTTCGCACAACTGGTGTCGTGGAAATACAGTTCAGCCCTGTGGGAGAGAATAAAAAAAGTG
GTGAAGTGTACCGATTGTTTGACGTGGGTGGACAGAGAAATGAGAGGAGGAAATGGATTCATCTGTTTGA
AGGTGTAACAGCTGTGATATTTTGTGCTGCCATCAGCGAGTACGACCAAACGCTCTTTGAGGACGAGCAG
AAAAACAGGATGATGGAGACCAAGGAATTATTCGACTGGGTCCTGAAACAACCCTGTTTTGAGAAAACAT
CCTTCATGCTGTTCTTGAACAAGTTCGACATATTTGAGAAGAAAGTTCTTGACGTTCCGTTGAACGTTTG
CGAGTGGTTCAGAGATTACCAACCAGTTTCAAGTGGGAAACAAGAGATTGAGCATGCATACGAGTTTGTG
AAGAAGAAGTTTGAGGAGTTATATTACCAGAACACGGCGCCGGATAGAGTGGACAGGGTATTCAAAATCT
ACAGGACGACGGCTTTGGACCAGAAGCTTGTAAAGAAAACGTTCAAGCTCGTAGATGAGACACTAAGAAG
GAGAAATTTACTGGAGGCTGGCCTTTTATGATCCGGAGCGAGCACCGGTGCAGATTATAAGGATGATGAT
GATAAGTAACTGAGTAAGCGATCGCAGAATTCATCGTGACTGACTGACGATCTGCCTCGCGCGTTTCGGT
GATGACGGTGAAAACCTCTGACACATGCAGCTCCCGGAGACGGTCACAGCTTGTCTGTAAGCGGATGCCG
GGAGCAGACAAGCCCGTCAGGGCGCGTCAGCGGGTGTTGGCGGGTGTCGGGGCGCAGCCATGACCCAGTC
ACGTAGCGATAGCGGAGTGTATAATTCTTGAAGACGAAAGGGCCTCGTGATACGCCTATTTTTATAGGTT
AATGTCATGATAATAATGGTTTCTTAGCAGGTGGCACTTTTCGGGGAAATGTGCGCGGAACCCCTATTTG
TTTATTTTTCTAAATACATTCAAATATGTATCCGCTCATGAGACAATAACCCTGATAAATGCTTCAATAA
TATTGAAAAAGGAAGAGTATGAGTATTCAACATTTCCGTGTCGCCCTTATTCCCTTTTTTGCGGCATTTT
GCCTTCCTGTTTTTGCTCACCCAGAAACGCTGGTGAAAGTAAAAGATGCTGAAGATCAGTTGGGTGCACG
AGTGGGTTACATCGAACTGGATCTCAACAGCGGTAAGATCCTTGAGAGTTTTCGCCCCGAAGAACGTTTT
CCAATGATGAGCACTTTTAAAGTTCTGCTATGTGGCGCGGTATTATCCCGTGTTGACGCCGGGCAAGAGC
AACTCGGTCGCCGCATACACTATTCTCAGAATGACTTGGTTGAGTACTCACCAGTCACAGAAAAGCATCT
TACGGATGGCATGACAGTAAGAGAATTATGCAGTGCTGCCATAACCATGAGTGATAACACTGCGGCCAAC
TTACTTCTGACAACGATCGGAGGACCGAAGGAGCTAACCGCTTTTTTGCACAACATGGGGGATCATGTAA
CTCGCCTTGATCGTTGGGAACCGGAGCTGAATGAAGCCATACCAAACGACGAGCGTGACACCACGATGCC
TGCAGCAATGGCAACAACGTTGCGCAAACTATTAACTGGCGAACTACTTACTCTAGCTTCCCGGCAACAA
TTAATAGACTGGATGGAGGCGGATAAAGTTGCAGGACCACTTCTGCGCTCGGCCCTTCCGGCTGGCTGGT
TTATTGCTGATAAATCTGGAGCCGGTGAGCGTGGGTCTCGCGGTATCATTGCAGCACTGGGGCCAGATGG
TAAGCCCTCCCGTATCGTAGTTATCTACACGACGGGGAGTCAGGCAACTATGGATGAACGAAATAGACAG
ATCGCTGAGATAGGTGCCTCACTGATTAAGCATTGGTAACTGTCAGACCAAGTTTACTCATATATACTTT
AGATTGATTTAAAACTTCATTTTTAATTTAAAAGGATCTAGGTGAAGATCCTTTTTGATAATCTCATGAC
CAAAATCCCTTAACGTGAGTTTTCGTTCCACTGAGCGTCAGACCCCGTAGAAAAGATCAAAGGATCTTCT
TGAGATCCTTTTTTTCTGCGCGTAATCTGCTGCTTGCAAACAAAAAAACCACCGCTACCAGCGGTGGTTT
GTTTGCCGGATCAAGAGCTACCAACTCTTTTTCCGAAGGTAACTGGCTTCAGCAGAGCGCAGATACCAAA
TACTGTCCTTCTAGTGTAGCCGTAGTTAGGCCACCACTTCAAGAACTCTGTAGCACCGCCTACATACCTC
GCTCTGCTAATCCTGTTACCAGTGGCTGCTGCCAGTGGCGATAAGTCGTGTCTTACCGGGTTGGACTCAA
GACGATAGTTACCGGATAAGGCGCAGCGGTCGGGCTGAACGGGGGGTTCGTGCACACAGCCCAGCTTGGA
GCGAACGACCTACACCGAACTGAGATACCTACAGCGTGAGCTATGAGAAAGCGCCACGCTTCCCGAAGGG
AGAAAGGCGGACAGGTATCCGGTAAGCGGCAGGGTCGGAACAGGAGAGCGCACGAGGGAGCTTCCAGGGG
GAAACGCCTGGTATCTTTATAGTCCTGTCGGGTTTCGCCACCTCTGACTTGAGCGTCGATTTTTGTGATG
CTCGTCAGGGGGGCGGAGCCTATGGAAAAACGCCAGCAACGCGGCCTTTTTACGGTTCCTGGCCTTTTGC
TGGCCTTTTGCTCACATGTTCTTTCCTGCGTTATCCCCTGATTCTGTGGATAACCGTATTACCGCCTTTG
AGTGAGCTGATACCGCTCGCCGCAGCCGAACGACCGAGCGCAGCGAGTCAGTGAGCGAGGAAGCGGAAGA
GCGCCTGATGCGGTATTTTCTCCTTACGCATCTGTGCGGTATTTCACACCGCATAAATTCCGACACCATC
GAATGGCGCAAAACCTTTCGCGGTATGGCATGATAGCGCCCGGAAGAGAGTCAATTCAGGGTGGTGAATG
TGAAACCAGTAACGTTATACGATGTCGCAGAGTATGCCGGTGTCTCTTATCAGACCGTTTCCCGCGTGGT
GAACCAGGCCAGCCACGTTTCTGCGAAAACGCGGGAAAAAGTGGAAGCGGCGATGGCGGAGCTGAATTAC
ATTCCCAACCGCGTGGCACAACAACTGGCGGGCAAACAGTCGTTGCTGATTGGCGTTGCCACCTCCAGTC
TGGCCCTGCACGCGCCGTCGCAAATTGTCGCGGCGATTAAATCTCGCGCCGATCAACTGGGTGCCAGCGT
GGTGGTGTCGATGGTAGAACGAAGCGGCGTCGAAGCCTGTAAAGCGGCGGTGCACAATCTTCTCGCGCAA
CGCGTCAGTGGGCTGATCATTAACTATCCGCTGGATGACCAGGATGCCATTGCTGTGGAAGCTGCCTGCA
CTAATGTTCCGGCGTTATTTCTTGATGTCTCTGACCAGACACCCATCAACAGTATTATTTTCTCCCATGA
AGACGGTACGCGACTGGGCGTGGAGCATCTGGTCGCATTGGGTCACCAGCAAATCGCGCTGTTAGCGGGC
CCATTAAGTTCTGTCTCGGCGCGTCTGCGTCTGGCTGGCTGGCATAAATATCTCACTCGCAATCAAATTC
AGCCGATAGCGGAACGGGAAGGCGACTGGAGTGCCATGTCCGGTTTTCAACAAACCATGCAAATGCTGAA
TGAGGGCATCGTTCCCACTGCGATGCTGGTTGCCAACGATCAGATGGCGCTGGGCGCAATGCGCGCCATT
ACCGAGTCCGGGCTGCGCGTTGGTGCGGATATCTCGGTAGTGGGATACGACGATACCGAAGACAGCTCAT
GTTATATCCCGCCGTTAACCACCATCAAACAGGATTTTCGCCTGCTGGGGCAAACCAGCGTGGACCGCTT
GCTGCAACTCTCTCAGGGCCAGGCGGTGAAGGGCAATCAGCTGTTGCCCGTCTCACTGGTGAAAAGAAAA
ACCACCCTGGCGCCCAATACGCAAACCGCCTCTCCCCGCGCGTTGGCCGATTCATTAATGCAGCTGGCAC
GACAGGTTTCCCGACTGGAAAGCGGGCAGTGAGCGCAACGCAATTAATGTAAGTTAGCTCACTCATTAGG
CACCCCAGGCTTTACACTTTATGCTTCCGGCTCGTATGTTGTGTGGAATTGTGAGCGGATAACAATTTCA
CACAGGAAACAGCTATGACCATGATTACGGATTCACTGGCCGTCGTTTTACAACGTCGTGACTGGGAAAA
CCCTGGCGTTACCCAACTTAATCGCCTTGCAGCACATCCCCCTTTCGCCAGCTGGCGTAATAGCGAAGAG
GCCCGCACCGATCGCCCTTCCCAACAGTTGCGCAGCCTGAATGGCGAATGGCGCTTTGCCTGGTTTCCGG
CACCAGAAGCGGTGCCGGAAAGCTGGCTGGAGTGCGATCTTCCTGAGGCCGATACTGTCGTCGTCCCCTC
AAACTGGCAGATGCACGGTTACGATGCGCCCATCTACACCAACGTGACCTATCCCATTACGGTCAATCCG
CCGTTTGTTCCCACGGAGAATCCGACGGGTTGTTACTCGCTCACATTTAATGTTGATGAAAGCTGGCTAC
AGGAAGGCCAGACGCGAATTATTTTTGATGGCGTTGGAATTAGC
Features (pLannotate 1.2.2; 19 found; start..end, strand, type, name):
    180..208     +  promoter       tac promoter: strong E. coli promoter; hybrid between the trp and lac UV5 promoters
    216..232     +  protein_bind   lac operator: The lac repressor binds to the lac operator to inhibit transcription in E. coli. This inhibition can be relieved by adding lactose or isopropyl-β-D-thiogalactopyranoside (IPTG). lac repressor encoded by lacI
    273..296     +  CDS            Strep-Tag II: peptide that binds Strep-Tactin®, an engineered form of streptavidin
    387..405     +  CDS            TEV site (fragment): tobacco etch virus (TEV) protease recognition and cleavage site
    420..1568    +  CDS            GPA1: GPA1_ARATH - Experimental evidence at protein level: Swiss-Prot protein existence level 1. Exhibits a fast rate of basal nucleotide exchange. Guanine nucleotide-binding proteins (G proteins) are involved as modulators or transducers in various transmembrane signaling systems. Together with GCR1, may regulate the cell cycle via a signaling cascade that uses phosphatidylinositol-specific phospholipase C (PI-PLC) as an effector and inositol 1,4,5-trisphosphate (IP(3)) as a second messenger. Promotes abscisic acid (ABA) responses in guard cells. Involved in the blue light (BL) signaling. Together
   1593..1616    +  CDS            2xFLAG (fragment): two tandem FLAG® epitope tags
   1662..1701    +  CDS            rop (fragment): Rop protein, which maintains plasmids at low copy number; rop
   1803..1843    +  misc_feature   bom (fragment): basis of mobility region from pBR322
   1944..2048    +  promoter       AmpR promoter: bla
   2049..2909    +  CDS            AmpR: β-lactamase; bla; confers resistance to ampicillin, carbenicillin, and related antibiotics
   3080..3668    +  rep_origin     ori: high-copy-number ColE1/pMB1/pBR322/pUC origin of replication
   3854..3905    -  misc_feature   bom (fragment): basis of mobility region from pBR322
   3912..3989    +  promoter       lacI promoter: lacI
   3990..5072    +  CDS            lacI: lac repressor; lacI; The lac repressor binds to the lac operator to inhibit transcription in E. coli. This inhibition can be relieved by adding lactose or isopropyl-β-D-thiogalactopyranoside (IPTG).
   5085..5106    +  protein_bind   CAP binding site: CAP binding activates transcription in the presence of cAMP. E. coli catabolite activator protein
   5121..5151    +  promoter       lac promoter: promoter for the E. coli lac operon
   5159..5175    +  protein_bind   lac operator: The lac repressor binds to the lac operator to inhibit transcription in E. coli. This inhibition can be relieved by adding lactose or isopropyl-β-D-thiogalactopyranoside (IPTG). lac repressor encoded by lacI
   5195..5368    +  CDS            lacZα: LacZα fragment of β-galactosidase; lacZ fragment
   5632..104     -  CDS            yciV (fragment) (across the origin): RNAAM_ECOLI - Also known as trpH From Escherichia coli (strain K12).
