[The description below was written by a language model from this plasmid's Addgene catalogue record and pLannotate feature annotations shown in this document.]
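Description:
pSTTa-GPA1-S52N is a bacterial expression plasmid for producing a tagged mutant form of the Arabidopsis thaliana heterotrimeric G protein alpha subunit GPA1 (AT2G26300) in E. coli. The backbone, pSTTa, is derived from the pGEX series. It carries a high-copy ColE1/pMB1-type origin of replication and the β-lactamase gene with its own promoter for ampicillin selection. The sequenced record is about 5.6 kb, consistent with a roughly 4.5 kb backbone plus a 1.15 kb insert. Residual pBR322-derived fragments (rop, bom) and a lac promoter/lacZα segment are also annotated as backbone remnants.

Expression is driven by the strong hybrid tac promoter followed by a lac operator. The plasmid also encodes the lac repressor (lacI) under its own promoter, so transcription is held off until it is relieved with IPTG. The GPA1 coding sequence was cloned between NcoI and BspEI/Kpn2I sites. According to the catalogue entry, it is preceded by an N-terminal module of two StrepII tags, a thrombin site and a TEV protease site. This module allows affinity capture on Strep-Tactin resin and optional proteolytic removal of the tag. The automated annotation marks only one Strep-Tag II and a partial TEV site. It also flags a short 2xFLAG-like fragment downstream of the GPA1 coding sequence that the catalogue entry does not list as a tag.

The S52N substitution is described by the depositor as an "inactive" mutant of GPA1. The associated publication examines how expression and purification protocols affect Gα biochemical activity and G protein cycle kinetics, so the construct likely supplies purified mutant protein for such assays.
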