Addgene plasmid #248649: pSTTa-GPA1-S52N
Purpose: Vector for protein expression of 2x StrepII-tagged Arabidopsis heterotrimeric G protein GPA1-S52N ("inactive" mutant) in E. coli.
Depositing lab: Sarah Assmann. Depositing organization: Pennsylvania State University. Publication: Influence of expression and purification protocols on Galpha biochemical activity: kinetics of plant and mammalian G protein cycles. Gookin TE, Chakravorty D, Assmann SM. Front Mol Biosci. 2025 Apr 7;12:1513660. doi: 10.3389/fmolb.2025.1513660. eCollection 2025. PubMed 40260404.
Backbone
  Vector backbone: pSTTa (from pGEX)
  Backbone manufacturer: GE Healthcare
  Backbone size w/o insert (bp): 4523
  Vector type: Bacterial Expression
Growth in bacteria
  Bacterial resistance: Ampicillin, 100 μg/mL
  Growth temperature: 37°C
  Growth strain: DH5alpha
  Copy number: High Copy
Gene/Insert
  Gene/Insert name: GPA1 (alt names: AtGPA1; AT2G26300)
  Species: A. thaliana (mustard weed)
  Insert size (bp): 1152
  Mutation: S52N
  Entrez Gene: GP ALPHA 1 (a.k.a. AT2G26300, ARABIDOPSIS THALIANA G PROTEIN ALPHA SUBUNIT 1, ATGPA1, G PROTEIN ALPHA SUBUNIT, G PROTEIN ALPHA SUBUNIT 1, G protein alpha subunit 1, GPA1, T1D16.6, T1D16_6)
  Promoter: tac
  Tag / fusion protein: 2x StrepII, Thrombin site, TEV site (N terminal on insert)
  Cloning method: Restriction Enzyme; 5′ cloning site NcoI (not destroyed); 3′ cloning site BspEI/Kpn2I (not destroyed)
  Sequencing primers: 5′ GEXtac (CAAATATTCTGAAATGAGCTGTTGACAA); 3′ pGEX 3'
Terms and licenses: Academic/Nonprofit Terms; Industry Terms: Not Available to Industry
Depositor comments: Additional details regarding the physiological roles of this mutant GPA1 protein can be found at PMID: 31690635.
How to cite: pSTTa-GPA1-S52N was a gift from Sarah Assmann (Addgene plasmid # 248649 ; http://n2t.net/addgene:248649 ; RRID:Addgene_248649)
