>Addgene plasmid #248649 | pSTTa-GPA1-S52N | depositor partial sequence | sequence record 490307 | GPA1-S52N mutant gene
ATGGGCTTACTCTGCAGTAGAAGTCGACATCATACTGAAGATACTGATGAGAATACACAGGCTGCTGAAA
TCGAAAGACGGATAGAGCAAGAAGCAAAGGCTGAAAAGCATATTCGGAAGCTTTTGCTACTTGGTGCTGG
GGAATCTGGAAAAAATACAATTTTTAAGCAGATAAAACTTCTATTCCAAACGGGATTTGATGAAGGAGAA
CTAAAGAGCTATGTTCCAGTCATTCATGCCAATGTCTATCAGACTATAAAATTATTGCATGATGGAACAA
AGGAGTTTGCTCAAAATGAAACAGATTCTGCTAAATATATGTTATCTTCTGAAAGTATTGCAATTGGGGA
GAAACTATCTGAGATTGGTGGTAGGTTAGACTATCCACGTCTTACCAAGGACATCGCTGAGGGAATAGAA
ACACTATGGAAGGATCCTGCAATTCAGGAAACTTGTGCTCGTGGTAATGAGCTTCAGGTTCCTGATTGTA
CGAAATATCTGATGGAGAACTTGAAGAGACTATCAGATATAAATTATATTCCAACTAAGGAGGATGTACT
TTATGCAAGAGTTCGCACAACTGGTGTCGTGGAAATACAGTTCAGCCCTGTGGGAGAGAATAAAAAAAGT
GGTGAAGTGTACCGATTGTTTGACGTGGGTGGACAGAGAAATGAGAGGAGGAAATGGATTCATCTGTTTG
AAGGTGTAACAGCTGTGATATTTTGTGCTGCCATCAGCGAGTACGACCAAACGCTCTTTGAGGACGAGCA
GAAAAACAGGATGATGGAGACCAAGGAATTATTCGACTGGGTCCTGAAACAACCCTGTTTTGAGAAAACA
TCCTTCATGCTGTTCTTGAACAAGTTCGACATATTTGAGAAGAAAGTTCTTGACGTTCCGTTGAACGTTT
GCGAGTGGTTCAGAGATTACCAACCAGTTTCAAGTGGGAAACAAGAGATTGAGCATGCATACGAGTTTGT
GAAGAAGAAGTTTGAGGAGTTATATTACCAGAACACGGCGCCGGATAGAGTGGACAGGGTATTCAAAATC
TACAGGACGACGGCTTTGGACCAGAAGCTTGTAAAGAAAACGTTCAAGCTCGTAGATGAGACACTAAGAA
GGAGAAATTTACTGGAGGCTGGCCTTTTATGA
